>Addgene plasmid #219164 | SFFV-TCF3-Brd 213 | addgene full sequence | sequence record 450399 | Addgene NGS Result
AGCTTAATGTAGTCTTATGCAATACTCTTGTAGTCTTGCAACATGGTAACGATGAGTTAGCAACATGCCT
TACAAGGAGAGAAAAAGCACCGTGCATGCCGATTGGTGGAAGTAAGGTGGTACGATCGTGCCTTATTAGG
AAGGCAACAGACGGGTCTGACATGGATTGGACGAACCACTGAATTGCCGCATTGCAGAGATATTGTATTT
AAGTGCCTAGCTCGATACATAAACGGGTCTCTCTGGTTAGACCAGATCTGAGCCTGGGAGCTCTCTGGCT
AACTAGGGAACCCACTGCTTAAGCCTCAATAAAGCTTGCCTTGAGTGCTTCAAGTAGTGTGTGCCCGTCT
GTTGTGTGACTCTGGTAACTAGAGATCCCTCAGACCCTTTTAGTCAGTGTGGAAAATCTCTAGCAGTGGC
GCCCGAACAGGGACTTGAAAGCGAAAGGGAAACCAGAGGAGCTCTCTCGACGCAGGACTCGGCTTGCTGA
AGCGCGCACGGCAAGAGGCGAGGGGCGGCGACTGGTGAGTACGCCAAAAATTTTGACTAGCGGAGGCTAG
AAGGAGAGAGATGGGTGCGAGAGCGTCAGTATTAAGCGGGGGAGAATTAGATCGCGATGGGAAAAAATTC
GGTTAAGGCCAGGGGGAAAGAAAAAATATAAATTAAAACATATAGTATGGGCAAGCAGGGAGCTAGAACG
ATTCGCAGTTAATCCTGGCCTGTTAGAAACATCAGAAGGCTGTAGACAAATACTGGGACAGCTACAACCA
TCCCTTCAGACAGGATCAGAAGAACTTAGATCATTATATAATACAGTAGCAACCCTCTATTGTGTGCATC
AAAGGATAGAGATAAAAGACACCAAGGAAGCTTTAGACAAGATAGAGGAAGAGCAAAACAAAAGTAAGAC
CACCGCACAGCAAGCGGCCGCTGATCTTCAGACCTGGAGGAGGAGATATGAGGGACAATTGGAGAAGTGA
ATTATATAAATATAAAGTAGTAAAAATTGAACCATTAGGAGTAGCACCCACCAAGGCAAAGAGAAGAGTG
GTGCAGAGAGAAAAAAGAGCAGTGGGAATAGGAGCTTTGTTCCTTGGGTTCTTGGGAGCAGCAGGAAGCA
CTATGGGCGCAGCGTCAATGACGCTGACGGTACAGGCCAGACAATTATTGTCTGGTATAGTGCAGCAGCA
GAACAATTTGCTGAGGGCTATTGAGGCGCAACAGCATCTGTTGCAACTCACAGTCTGGGGCATCAAGCAG
CTCCAGGCAAGAATCCTGGCTGTGGAAAGATACCTAAAGGATCAACAGCTCCTGGGGATTTGGGGTTGCT
CTGGAAAACTCATTTGCACCACTGCTGTGCCTTGGAATGCTAGTTGGAGTAATAAATCTCTGGAACAGAT
TTGGAATCACACGACCTGGATGGAGTGGGACAGAGAAATTAACAATTACACAAGCTTAATACACTCCTTA
ATTGAAGAATCGCAAAACCAGCAAGAAAAGAATGAACAAGAATTATTGGAATTAGATAAATGGGCAAGTT
TGTGGAATTGGTTTAACATAACAAATTGGCTGTGGTATATAAAATTATTCATAATGATAGTAGGAGGCTT
GGTAGGTTTAAGAATAGTTTTTGCTGTACTTTCTATAGTGAATAGAGTTAGGCAGGGATATTCACCATTA
TCGTTTCAGACCCACCTCCCAACCCCGAGGGGACCCGACAGGCCCGAAGGAATAGAAGAAGAAGGTGGAG
AGAGAGACAGAGACAGATCCATTCGATTAGTGAACGGATCTCGACGGTATCGGTTAACTTTTAAAAGAAA
AGGGGGGATTGGGGGGTACAGTGCAGGGGAAAGAATAGTAGACATAATAGCAACAGACATACAAACTAAA
GAATTACAAAAACAAATTACAAAAATTCAAAATTTTATCGATCACGAGACTAGCCTCGAGCTGGCTGCAG
TAACGCCATTTTGCAAGGCATGGAAAAATACCAAACCAAGAATAGAGAAGTTCAGATCAAGGGCGGGTAC
ATGAAAATAGCTAACGTTGGGCCAAACAGGATATCTGCGGTGAGCAGTTTCGGCCCCGGCCCGGGGCCAA
GAACAGATGGTCACCGCAGTTTCGGCCCCGGCCCGAGGCCAAGAACAGATGGTCCCCAGATATGGCCCAA
CCCTCAGCAGTTTCTTAAGACCCATCAGATGTTTCCAGGCTCCCCCAAGGACCTGAAATGACCCTGCGCC
TTATTTGAATTAACCAATCAGCCTGCTTCTCGCTTCTGTTCGCGCGCTTCTGCTTCCCGAGCTCTATAAA
AGAGCTCACAACCCCTCACTCGGCGCGCCAGTCCTCCGACAGACTGAGTCGGCCGGTCGAATCAAGCTTA
TCGATACCGTCGACGCCACCATGAACCAGCCTCAGAGAATGGCCCCTGTGGGCACCGACAAAGAGCTGAG
CGATCTGCTGGACTTCAGCATGATGTTCCCTCTGCCTGTGACCAACGGCAAGGGCAGACCTGCTTCTCTT
GCCGGCGCTCAGTTTGGCGGATCTGGCCTGGAAGATAGACCTAGCTCTGGCTCTTGGGGCAGCGGCGATC
AAAGCAGCTCCAGCTTCGATCCCAGCCGGACCTTTTCTGAGGGCACCCACTTTACCGAGAGCCACAGCAG
CCTGAGCAGCAGCACATTTCTCGGACCTGGCCTCGGAGGAAAGTCTGGCGAAAGAGGCGCCTACGCCAGC
TTTGGAAGAGATGCTGGTGTTGGCGGACTGACCCAGGCCGGATTTCTTTCTGGCGAACTGGCCCTGAACA
GCCCCGGACCACTTTCTCCATCTGGCATGAAGGGCACCAGCCAGTACTACCCTAGCTACAGCGGCAGCAG
CAGAAGAAGGGCTGCTGACGGCTCTCTGGACACCCAGCCTAAGAAAGTGCGGAAGGTGCCACCTGGCCTG
CCTTCTAGTGTGTACCCTCCAAGCTCCGGCGAGGACTATGGCAGAGATGCCACAGCCTATCCTAGCGCCA
AGACACCCTCCAGCACATACCCCGCTCCATTCTATGTGGCCGATGGCTCTCTGCACCCTTCCGCCGAACT
TTGGAGTCCTCCTGGACAGGCTGGCTTCGGACCTATGCTTGGCGGAGGATCTTCTCCCTTGCCTCTGCCA
CCAGGATCTGGACCTGTGGGCTCTAGCGGAAGCAGCTCTACATTTGGAGGCCTGCACCAGCACGAGCGGA
TGGGATATCAACTGCATGGCGCCGAAGTGAACGGCGGACTGCCTTCTGCCAGCAGCTTTAGTTCTGCTCC
TGGCGCCACATATGGCGGCGTGTCCTCTCATACACCTCCAGTGTCTGGCGCCGATAGCCTGCTGGGATCT
AGAGGAACAACAGCCGGCAGTAGCGGAGATGCCCTGGGAAAAGCTCTGGCCAGCATCTACAGCCCCGATC
ACAGCAGCAACAACTTCAGCAGCAGCCCCAGCACACCTGTGGGATCTCCACAAGGACTGGCCGGCACATC
TCAGTGGCCTAGAGCTGGTGCTCCTGGGGCTCTGAGCCCATCTTATGATGGTGGACTGCACGGCCTCCAG
AGCAAGATCGAGGATCACCTGGATGAGGCCATCCACGTGCTGAGAAGCCATGCCGTTGGAACTGCCGGCG
ACATGCATACACTGCTGCCTGGACATGGCGCTCTGGCCTCTGGTTTTACCGGACCAATGTCTCTCGGAGG
CAGACACGCCGGACTCGTTGGAGGATCTCACCCTGAAGATGGCCTGGCCGGCTCTACAAGCCTGATGCAC
AATCATGCCGCACTGCCTAGCCAGCCAGGCACACTGCCTGATCTGAGCAGACCTCCTGATAGCTATAGCG
GCCTTGGCAGAGCTGGCGCTACAGCCGCTGCCTCTGAGATTAAGCGCGAGGAAAAAGAGGACGAGGAAAA
CACCTCTGCCGCCGACCACTCCGAGGAAGAGAAGAAAGAACTGAAGGCCCCTCGGGCCAGAACAAGCCCT
GATGAGGACGAAGATGACCTGCTGCCTCCTGAGCAGAAGGCCGAGCGCGAGAAAGAAAGAAGAGTGGCCA
ACAACGCCCGCGAGAGACTGAGAGTGCGGGACATCAACGAGGCCTTCAAAGAACTGGGCAGAATGTGCCA
GCTGCACCTGAACTCCGAGAAGCCCCAGACCAAGCTGCTGATTCTGCACCAGGCCGTGTCCGTGATCCTG
AACCTGGAACAGCAAGTGCGCGAGCGGAATCTGAATCCTAAGGCCGCCTGTCTGAAGCGCCGGGAAGAAG
AGAAAGTCTCTGGCGTCGTGGGCGACCCTCAGATGGTTCTGTCTGCTCCTCATCCTGGCCTGAGCGAGGC
TCATAATCCTGCCGGACACATGTGATAAGGATCCCCCGGGCTGCAGGAATTCGAGCATCTTACCGCCATT
TATTCCCATATTTGTTCTGTTTTTCTTGATTTGGGTATACATTTAAATGTTAATAAAACAAAATGGTGGG
GCAATCATTTACATTTTTAGGGATATGTAATTACTAGTTCAGGTGTATTGCCACAAGACAAACATGTTAA
GAAACTTTCCCGTTATTTACGCTCTGTTCCTGTTAATCAACCTCTGGATTACAAAATTTGTGAAAGATTG
ACTGATATTCTTAACTATGTTGCTCCTTTTACGCTGTGTGGATATGCTGCTTTAATGCCTCTGTATCATG
CTATTGCTTCCCGTACGGCTTTCGTTTTCTCCTCCTTGTATAAATCCTGGTTGCTGTCTCTTTATGAGGA
GTTGTGGCCCGTTGTCCGTCAACGTGGCGTGGTGTGCTCTGTGTTTGCTGACGCAACCCCCACTGGCTGG
GGCATTGCCACCACCTGTCAACTCCTTTCTGGGACTTTCGCTTTCCCCCTCCCGATCGCCACGGCAGAAC
TCATCGCCGCCTGCCTTGCCCGCTGCTGGACAGGGGCTAGGTTGCTGGGCACTGATAATTCCGTGGTGTT
GTCGGGGAAGCTGACGTCCTTTGCAATTCGATATCAAGCTGTACCTTCTAGATGTACACTTTCGATAGCG
CTTCTAGACCAATGACTTACAAGGCAGCTGTAGATCTTAGCCACTTTTTAAAAGAAAAGGGGGGACTGGA
AGGGCTAATTCACTCCCAACGAAGACAAGATCTGCTTTTTGCTTGTACTGGGTCTCTCTGGTTAGACCAG
ATCTGAGCCTGGGAGCTCTCTGGCTAACTAGGGAACCCACTGCTTAAGCCTCAATAAAGCTTGCCTTGAG
TGCTTCAAGTAGTGTGTGCCCGTCTGTTGTGTGACTCTGGTAACTAGAGATCCCTCAGACCCTTTTAGTC
AGTGTGGAAAATCTCTAGCAGTAGTAGTTCATGTCATCTTATTATTCAGTATTTATAACTTGCAAAGAAA
TGAATATCAGAGAGTGAGAGGAACTTGTTTATTGCAGCTTATAATGGTTACAAATAAAGCAATAGCATCA
CAAATTTCACAAATAAAGCATTTTTTTCACTGCATTCTAGTTGTGGTTTGTCCAAACTCATCAATGTATC
TTATCATGTCTGGCTCTAGCTATCCCGCCCCTAACTCCGCCCATCCCGCCCCTAACTCCGCCCAGTTCCG
CCCATTCTCCGCCCCATGGCTGACTAATTTTTTTTATTTATGCAGAGGCCGAGGCCGCCTCGGCCTCTGA
GCTATTCCAGAAGTAGTGAGGAGGCTTTTTTGGAGGCCTAGGGACGTACCCAATTCGCCCTATAGTGAGT
CGTATTACGCGCGCTCACTGGCCGTCGTTTTACAACGTCGTGACTGGGAAAACCCTGGCGTTACCCAACT
TAATCGCCTTGCAGCACATCCCCCTTTCGCCAGCTGGCGTAATAGCGAAGAGGCCCGCACCGATCGCCCT
TCCCAACAGTTGCGCAGCCTGAATGGCGAATGGG
[124 nt withheld, positions 5915-6038]
C
[91 nt withheld, positions 6040-6130]
A
[49 nt withheld, positions 6132-6180]
CCTTTGACGTTGGAGTCCACGTTCTTT
[37 nt withheld, positions 6208-6244]
ACCCTATCTCGGTCTATTCTTTTGATTTATAAGGGATTTTGCCGATTTCGGCCTATTGGTTAAAAAATGA
GCTGATTTAACAAAAATTTAACGCGAATTTTAACAAAATATTAACGCTTACAATTTAGGTGGCACTTTTC
GGGGAAATGTGCGCGGAACCCCTATTTGTTTATTTTTCTAAATACATTCAAATATGTATCCGCTCATGAG
ACAATAACCCTGATAAATGCTTCAATAATATTGAAAAAGGAAGAGTATGAGTATTCAACATTTCCGTGTC
GCCCTTATTCCCTTTTTTGCGGCATTTTGCCTTCCTGTTTTTGCTCACCCAGAAACGCTGGTGAAAGTAA
AAGATGCTGAAGATCAGTTGGGTGCACGAGTGGGTTACATCGAACTGGATCTCAACAGCGGTAAGATCCT
TGAGAGTTTTCGCCCCGAAGAACGTTTTCCAATGATGAGCACTTTTAAAGTTCTGCTATGTGGCGCGGTA
TTATCCCGTATTGACGCCGGGCAAGAGCAACTCGGTCGCCGCATACACTATTCTCAGAATGACTTGGTTG
AGTACTCACCAGTCACAGAAAAGCATCTTACGGATGGCATGACAGTAAGAGAATTATGCAGTGCTGCCAT
AACCATGAGTGATAACACTGCGGCCAACTTACTTCTGACAACGATCGGAGGACCGAAGGAGCTAACCGCT
TTTTTGCACAACATGGGGGATCATGTAACTCGCCTTGATCGTTGGGAACCGGAGCTGAATGAAGCCATAC
CAAACGACGAGCGTGACACCACGATGCCTGTAGCAATGGCAACAACGTTGCGCAAACTATTAACTGGCGA
ACTACTTACTCTAGCTTCCCGGCAACAATTAATAGACTGGATGGAGGCGGATAAAGTTGCAGGACCACTT
CTGCGCTCGGCCCTTCCGGCTGGCTGGTTTATTGCTGATAAATCTGGAGCCGGTGAGCGTGGGTCTCGCG
GTATCATTGCAGCACTGGGGCCAGATGGTAAGCCCTCCCGTATCGTAGTTATCTACACGACGGGGAGTCA
GGCAACTATGGATGAACGAAATAGACAGATCGCTGAGATAGGTGCCTCACTGATTAAGCATTGGTAACTG
TCAGACCAAGTTTACTCATATATACTTTAGATTGATTTAAAACTTCATTTTTAATTTAAAAGGATCTAGG
TGAAGATCCTTTTTGATAATCTCATGACCAAAATCCCTTAACGTGAGTTTTCGTTCCACTGAGCGTCAGA
CCCCGTAGAAAAGATCAAAGGATCTTCTTGAGATCCTTTTTTTCTGCGCGTAATCTGCTGCTTGCAAACA
AAAAAACCACCGCTACCAGCGGTGGTTTGTTTGCCGGATCAAGAGCTACCAACTCTTTTTCCGAAGGTAA
CTGGCTTCAGCAGAGCGCAGATACCAAATACTGTTCTTCTAGTGTAGCCGTAGTTAGGCCACCACTTCAA
GAACTCTGTAGCACCGCCTACATACCTCGCTCTGCTAATCCTGTTACCAGTGGCTGCTGCCAGTGGCGAT
AAGTCGTGTCTTACCGGGTTGGACTCAAGACGATAGTTACCGGATAAGGCGCAGCGGTCGGGCTGAACGG
GGGGTTCGTGCACACAGCCCAGCTTGGAGCGAACGACCTACACCGAACTGAGATACCTACAGCGTGAGCT
ATGAGAAAGCGCCACGCTTCCCGAAGGGAGAAAGGCGGACAGGTATCCGGTAAGCGGCAGGGTCGGAACA
GGAGAGCGCACGAGGGAGCTTCCAGGGGGAAACGCCTGGTATCTTTATAGTCCTGTCGGGTTTCGCCACC
TCTGACTTGAGCGTCGATTTTTGTGATGCTCGTCAGGGGGGCGGAGCCTATGGAAAAACGCCAGCAACGC
GGCCTTTTTACGGTTCCTGGCCTTTTGCTGGCCTTTTGCTCACATGTTCTTTCCTGCGTTATCCCCTGAT
TCTGTGGATAACCGTATTACCGCCTTTGAGTGAGCTGATACCGCTCGCCGCAGCCGAACGACCGAGCGCA
GCGAGTCAGTGAGCGAGGAAGCGGAAGAGCGCCCAATACGCAAACCGCCTCTCCCCGCGCGTTGGCCGAT
TCATTAATGCAGCTGGCACGACAGGTTTCCCGACTGGAAAGCGGGCAGTGAGCGCAACGCAATTAATGTG
AGTTAGCTCACTCATTAGGCACCCCAGGCTTTACACTTTATGCTTCCGGCTCGTATGTTGTGTGGAATTG
TGAGCGGATAACAATTTCACACAGGAAACAGCTATGACCATGATTACGCCAAGCGCGCAATTAACCCTCA
CTAAAGGGAACAAAAGCTGGAGCTGCA
Features (pLannotate 1.2.2; 28 found; start..end, strand, type, name):
      8..234     +  promoter       RSV promoter: Rous sarcoma virus enhancer/promoter
    235..415     +  LTR            5' LTR (truncated): truncated 5' long terminal repeat (LTR) from HIV-1
    462..587     +  misc_feature   HIV-1 Ψ: packaging signal of human immunodeficiency virus type 1
    571..934     +  CDS            HIV-1 gag (fragment): gag protein from human immunodeficiency virus 1; gag
   1080..1313    +  misc_feature   RRE: The Rev response element (RRE) of HIV-1 allows for Rev-dependent mRNA export from the nucleus to the cytoplasm.
   1690..1790    +  CDS            Rev (fragment): human immunodeficiency virus 1 (HIV-1) Rev protein; rev; enhances nuclear export of unspliced and incompletely spliced viral mRNAs
   1809..1926    +  misc_feature   cPPT/CTS: central polypurine tract and central termination sequence of HIV-1
   1960..2361    +  promoter       SFFV promoter: spleen focus-forming virus long terminal repeat (LTR) promoter
   2371..2394    +  misc_feature   MCS (fragment): pBluescript multiple cloning site
   2401..4362    +  CDS            TCF3: TFE2_HUMAN - Also known as BHLHB21, E2A, ITF1. Experimental evidence at protein level: Swiss-Prot protein existence level 1. Transcriptional regulator involved in the initiation of neuronal differentiation and mesenchymal to epithelial transition. Heterodimers between TCF3 and tissue-specific basic helix-loop-helix (bHLH) proteins play major roles in determining tissue-specific cell fate during embryogenesis, like muscle or early B-cell differentiation. Together with TCF15, required for the mesenchymal to epithelial transition. Dimers bind DNA on E-box motifs: 5'-CANNTG-3' (By similarity). Bin
   4369..4394    +  misc_feature   MCS (fragment): pBluescript multiple cloning site
   4394..4453    +  CDS            S (fragment): HBSAG_WHV6 - Experimental evidence at transcript level: Swiss-Prot protein existence level 2. The middle envelope protein plays an important role in the budding of the virion. It is involved in the induction of budding in a nucleocapsid independent way. In this process the majority of envelope proteins bud to form subviral lipoprotein particles of 22 nm of diameter that do not contain a nucleocapsid (By similarity). From Woodchuck hepatitis B virus (isolate w64/pWS23) (WHV).
   4585..4988    +  misc_feature   WPRE: woodchuck hepatitis virus posttranscriptional regulatory element
   5046..5105    +  CDS            nef (fragment): NEF_HV1Z2 - Experimental evidence at protein level: Swiss-Prot protein existence level 1. Extracellular Nef protein targets CD4(+) T-lymphocytes for apoptosis by interacting with CXCR4 surface receptors. From Human immunodeficiency virus type 1 group M subtype D (isolate Z2/CDC-Z34) (HIV-1).
   5107..5340    +  LTR            3' LTR (ΔU3): self-inactivating 3' long terminal repeat (LTR) from HIV-1
   5412..5533    +  polyA_signal   SV40 poly(A) signal: SV40 polyadenylation signal
   5573..5708    +  rep_origin     SV40 ori: SV40 origin of replication
   5729..5747    -  promoter       T7 promoter: promoter for bacteriophage T7 RNA polymerase
   5755..5910    +  CDS            lacZα (fragment): LacZα fragment of β-galactosidase; lacZ fragment
   5915..6343    +  rep_origin     f1 ori (sequence partly withheld): f1 bacteriophage origin of replication; arrow indicates direction of (+) strand synthesis
   6396..6500    +  promoter       AmpR promoter: bla
   6501..7361    +  CDS            AmpR: β-lactamase; bla; confers resistance to ampicillin, carbenicillin, and related antibiotics
   7532..8120    +  rep_origin     ori: high-copy-number ColE1/pMB1/pBR322/pUC origin of replication
   8303..8395    +  CDS            lacI (fragment): lac repressor; lacI; The lac repressor binds to the lac operator to inhibit transcription in E. coli. This inhibition can be relieved by adding lactose or isopropyl-β-D-thiogalactopyranoside (IPTG).
   8408..8429    +  protein_bind   CAP binding site: CAP binding activates transcription in the presence of cAMP. E. coli catabolite activator protein
   8444..8474    +  promoter       lac promoter: promoter for the E. coli lac operon
   8482..8498    +  protein_bind   lac operator: The lac repressor binds to the lac operator to inhibit transcription in E. coli. This inhibition can be relieved by adding lactose or isopropyl-β-D-thiogalactopyranoside (IPTG). lac repressor encoded by lacI
   8543..8561    +  promoter       T3 promoter: promoter for bacteriophage T3 RNA polymerase
