[The description below was written by a language model from this plasmid's Addgene catalogue record and pLannotate feature annotations shown in this document.]
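Description:
SFFV-TCF3-Brd 213 is a third-generation-style, self-inactivating HIV-1 lentiviral transfer plasmid built on the SFFV-MCS backbone, carrying a codon-optimized human TCF3 (E2A) open reading frame paired with a construct-specific DNA barcode. It is propagated in E. coli through a high-copy ColE1/pUC-type origin with ampicillin selection (AmpR). The backbone also retains an f1 origin, an SV40 origin and poly(A) signal, and remnants of a pBluescript-type cloning region (lac promoter/operator, lacZα fragment, T3 and T7 promoters). No mammalian selection marker or fluorescent reporter is annotated.

The viral portion begins with an RSV promoter fused to a truncated 5' LTR, which drives production of genomic RNA in packaging cells independently of Tat. This is followed by the Ψ packaging signal with a gag fragment, the RRE for Rev-dependent nuclear export, and the cPPT/CTS, which aids nuclear import of the reverse-transcribed genome. The internal spleen focus-forming virus (SFFV) promoter, a strong promoter often chosen for haematopoietic cells, drives TCF3, which encodes a basic helix-loop-helix factor that binds E-box motifs. Downstream, a WPRE enhances transcript stability and expression, and the ΔU3 3' LTR inactivates LTR promoter activity after integration. According to the depositor, the barcode was cloned into an XbaI site after the WPRE, giving the layout SFFV–TF–WPRE–barcode. The barcode itself is not annotated in the feature table, but this placement would put it within the expressed transcript. The plasmid belongs to a barcoded transcription factor collection for combinatorial screening in immune cell reprogramming, in which the barcode identifies the delivered factor.
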