Addgene plasmid #219164: SFFV-TCF3-Brd 213
Purpose: Transcription factor TCF3 with a specific barcode assigned.
Depositing lab: Filipe Pereira. Depositing organization: Center for Neuroscience and Cell Biology, University of Coimbra. Publication: A combinatorial transcription factor screening platform for immune cell reprogramming. Kurochkin I, Altman AR, Caiado I, Pertiga-Cabral D, Halitzki E, Minaeva M, Zimmermannova O, Henriques-Oliveira L, Klein D, Nair M, Oliveira D, Cajal LR, Knittel R, Feick C, Ringner M, Martin M, Cirovic B, Pires CF, Rosa FF, Sitnicka E, Theis FJ, Pereira CF. Cell Syst. 2026 Jan 21;17(1):101457. doi: 10.1016/j.cels.2025.101457. Epub 2026 Jan 14. PubMed 41539305.
Backbone
  Vector backbone: SFFV-MCS
  Backbone size w/o insert (bp): 6611
  Vector type: Lentiviral
Growth in bacteria
  Bacterial resistance: Ampicillin, 100 μg/mL
  Growth temperature: 37°C
  Growth strain: NEB Stable
  Copy number: High Copy
Gene/Insert
  Gene/Insert name: TCF3
  Species: H. sapiens (human)
  Insert size (bp): 1965
  Mutation: Codon optimized
  Entrez Gene: TCF3 (a.k.a. AGM8, AGM8A, AGM8B, E2A, E47, ITF1, TCF-3, VDIR, bHLHb21, p75)
  Promoter: The spleen focus-forming virus (SFFV) promoter
  Cloning method: Other
Terms and licenses: Academic/Nonprofit Terms; Industry Terms: Not Available to Industry
Depositor comments: Barcode sequence cloned into XbaI restriction site. Design of plasmid is as follows: SFFV-[TF sequence]-WPRE-[Barcode sequence].
How to cite: SFFV-TCF3-Brd 213 was a gift from Filipe Pereira (Addgene plasmid # 219164 ; http://n2t.net/addgene:219164 ; RRID:Addgene_219164)
