>Addgene plasmid #219164 | SFFV-TCF3-Brd 213 | depositor partial sequence | sequence record 427972 | TF ORF
ATGAACCAGCCTCAGAGAATGGCCCCTGTGGGCACCGACAAAGAGCTGAGCGATCTGCTGGACTTCAGCA
TGATGTTCCCTCTGCCTGTGACCAACGGCAAGGGCAGACCTGCTTCTCTTGCCGGCGCTCAGTTTGGCGG
ATCTGGCCTGGAAGATAGACCTAGCTCTGGCTCTTGGGGCAGCGGCGATCAAAGCAGCTCCAGCTTCGAT
CCCAGCCGGACCTTTTCTGAGGGCACCCACTTTACCGAGAGCCACAGCAGCCTGAGCAGCAGCACATTTC
TCGGACCTGGCCTCGGAGGAAAGTCTGGCGAAAGAGGCGCCTACGCCAGCTTTGGAAGAGATGCTGGTGT
TGGCGGACTGACCCAGGCCGGATTTCTTTCTGGCGAACTGGCCCTGAACAGCCCCGGACCACTTTCTCCA
TCTGGCATGAAGGGCACCAGCCAGTACTACCCTAGCTACAGCGGCAGCAGCAGAAGAAGGGCTGCTGACG
GCTCTCTGGACACCCAGCCTAAGAAAGTGCGGAAGGTGCCACCTGGCCTGCCTTCTAGTGTGTACCCTCC
AAGCTCCGGCGAGGACTATGGCAGAGATGCCACAGCCTATCCTAGCGCCAAGACACCCTCCAGCACATAC
CCCGCTCCATTCTATGTGGCCGATGGCTCTCTGCACCCTTCCGCCGAACTTTGGAGTCCTCCTGGACAGG
CTGGCTTCGGACCTATGCTTGGCGGAGGATCTTCTCCCTTGCCTCTGCCACCAGGATCTGGACCTGTGGG
CTCTAGCGGAAGCAGCTCTACATTTGGAGGCCTGCACCAGCACGAGCGGATGGGATATCAACTGCATGGC
GCCGAAGTGAACGGCGGACTGCCTTCTGCCAGCAGCTTTAGTTCTGCTCCTGGCGCCACATATGGCGGCG
TGTCCTCTCATACACCTCCAGTGTCTGGCGCCGATAGCCTGCTGGGATCTAGAGGAACAACAGCCGGCAG
TAGCGGAGATGCCCTGGGAAAAGCTCTGGCCAGCATCTACAGCCCCGATCACAGCAGCAACAACTTCAGC
AGCAGCCCCAGCACACCTGTGGGATCTCCACAAGGACTGGCCGGCACATCTCAGTGGCCTAGAGCTGGTG
CTCCTGGGGCTCTGAGCCCATCTTATGATGGTGGACTGCACGGCCTCCAGAGCAAGATCGAGGATCACCT
GGATGAGGCCATCCACGTGCTGAGAAGCCATGCCGTTGGAACTGCCGGCGACATGCATACACTGCTGCCT
GGACATGGCGCTCTGGCCTCTGGTTTTACCGGACCAATGTCTCTCGGAGGCAGACACGCCGGACTCGTTG
GAGGATCTCACCCTGAAGATGGCCTGGCCGGCTCTACAAGCCTGATGCACAATCATGCCGCACTGCCTAG
CCAGCCAGGCACACTGCCTGATCTGAGCAGACCTCCTGATAGCTATAGCGGCCTTGGCAGAGCTGGCGCT
ACAGCCGCTGCCTCTGAGATTAAGCGCGAGGAAAAAGAGGACGAGGAAAACACCTCTGCCGCCGACCACT
CCGAGGAAGAGAAGAAAGAACTGAAGGCCCCTCGGGCCAGAACAAGCCCTGATGAGGACGAAGATGACCT
GCTGCCTCCTGAGCAGAAGGCCGAGCGCGAGAAAGAAAGAAGAGTGGCCAACAACGCCCGCGAGAGACTG
AGAGTGCGGGACATCAACGAGGCCTTCAAAGAACTGGGCAGAATGTGCCAGCTGCACCTGAACTCCGAGA
AGCCCCAGACCAAGCTGCTGATTCTGCACCAGGCCGTGTCCGTGATCCTGAACCTGGAACAGCAAGTGCG
CGAGCGGAATCTGAATCCTAAGGCCGCCTGTCTGAAGCGCCGGGAAGAAGAGAAAGTCTCTGGCGTCGTG
GGCGACCCTCAGATGGTTCTGTCTGCTCCTCATCCTGGCCTGAGCGAGGCTCATAATCCTGCCGGACACA
TGTGA
