>Addgene plasmid #219164 | SFFV-TCF3-Brd 213 | depositor partial sequence | sequence record 427973 | Barcode sequence
TGTACACTTTCGATAGCGCT
